Addgene plasmid #109330: pECFP18aaEYFP
Purpose: ECFP-EYFP FRET positive control
Depositing lab: Gabriele Kaminski Schierle. Publication: A quantitative protocol for intensity-based live cell FRET imaging. Kaminski CF, Rees EJ, Schierle GS. Methods Mol Biol. 2014;1076:445-54. doi: 10.1007/978-1-62703-649-8_19. PubMed 24108638.
Backbone
  Vector backbone: pECFP-C1
  Backbone manufacturer: Clontech
  Backbone size w/o insert (bp): 4731
  Vector type: Mammalian Expression
  Selectable markers: Neomycin (select with G418)
Growth in bacteria
  Bacterial resistance: Kanamycin, 50 μg/mL
  Growth temperature: 37°C
  Growth strain: DH5alpha
  Copy number: Unknown
Gene/Insert
  Gene/Insert name: ECFP-EYFP FRET positive control
  Species: Synthetic
  Insert size (bp): 773
  Mutation: ECFP linked to EYFP with 18 aa linker GLRSRAQASNSAVEGSAM
  Promoter: CMV
  Cloning method: Restriction Enzyme; 5′ cloning site unknown (unknown if destroyed); 3′ cloning site unknown (unknown if destroyed)
  Sequencing primers: 5′ CMV_F
Terms and licenses: Academic/Nonprofit Terms; Industry Terms: Not Available to Industry
How to cite: pECFP18aaEYFP was a gift from Gabriele Kaminski Schierle (Addgene plasmid # 109330 ; http://n2t.net/addgene:109330 ; RRID:Addgene_109330)
