[The description below was written by a language model from this plasmid's Addgene catalogue record and pLannotate feature annotations shown in this document.]
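Description:
pECFP18aaEYFP is a mammalian expression plasmid built on the Clontech pECFP-C1 backbone that encodes a tandem fusion of two Aequorea victoria-derived fluorescent proteins, intended as a positive control for FRET measurements. The human cytomegalovirus immediate early enhancer and promoter drive a single open reading frame in which ECFP (the donor) is followed by EYFP (the acceptor). The two are joined by a short 18-amino-acid linker derived in part from the residual multiple cloning site of the parent vector. An SV40 polyadenylation signal terminates the transcript. Because the cyan and yellow fluorophores are covalently tethered at close range and in fixed 1:1 stoichiometry, the expressed protein gives constitutive energy transfer regardless of cellular conditions.

The sequenced plasmid is 5,460 nt. It is propagated in E. coli through a high-copy ColE1/pUC-type origin and also carries an f1 phage origin for single-stranded DNA production. A single Tn5 aminoglycoside phosphotransferase gene (NeoR/KanR) serves both hosts. A bacterial bla-type promoter expresses it for kanamycin selection in bacteria, while the adjacent SV40 enhancer/early promoter and a downstream HSV TK polyadenylation signal allow G418 selection of stably transfected mammalian cells. Several short annotations in the feature table (RSF ori, large T antigen, ble and bGH poly(A) fragments) appear to be partial matches within backbone sequence rather than functional elements.

The construct is typically transfected into cultured cells alongside donor-only and acceptor-only controls. There it provides a known high-FRET reference sample for calibrating and validating intensity-based live-cell FRET imaging with the CFP/YFP pair.
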