Features (pLannotate 1.2.2; 17 found; start..end, strand, type, name):
      1..51      +  rep_origin     RSF ori (fragment): Plasmids containing the RSF 1030 origin of replication can be propagated in E. coli cells that contain additional plasmids with compatible origins.
    119..422     +  enhancer       CMV enhancer: human cytomegalovirus immediate early enhancer
    423..626     +  promoter       CMV promoter: human cytomegalovirus (CMV) immediate early promoter
    671..1387    +  CDS            ECFP: ECFP is a basic (constitutively fluorescent) cyan fluorescent protein published in 1996, derived from Aequorea victoria. It has low acid sensitivity.
   1388..1431    +  misc_feature   MCS (fragment): multiple cloning site
   1442..2158    +  CDS            EYFP: EYFP is a basic (constitutively fluorescent) green/yellow fluorescent protein published in 1996, derived from Aequorea victoria. It is reported to be a very rapidly-maturing weak dimer with high acid sensitivity.
   2173..2194    -  misc_feature   MCS (fragment): pBluescript multiple cloning site
   2199..2283    +  CDS            large T antigen (fragment): large T antigen from SV40 (simian virus 40)
   2306..2427    +  polyA_signal   SV40 poly(A) signal: SV40 polyadenylation signal
   2461..2889    -  rep_origin     f1 ori (sequence partly withheld): f1 bacteriophage origin of replication; arrow indicates direction of (+) strand synthesis
   2916..3020    +  promoter       AmpR promoter: bla
   3022..3379    +  promoter       SV40 promoter: SV40 enhancer and early promoter
   3414..4208    +  CDS            NeoR/KanR: aminoglycoside phosphotransferase from Tn5; aph(3')-II (or nptII); confers resistance to neomycin, kanamycin, and G418 (Geneticin®)
   4229..4381    +  CDS            ble (fragment): BLE_KLEPN - Experimental evidence at protein level: Swiss-Prot protein existence level 1. Binding protein with a strong affinity to the bleomycin family of antibiotics. Binds to CL990; an antimitotic-antibiotic compound. From Klebsiella pneumoniae.
   4440..4487    +  polyA_signal   HSV TK poly(A) signal: herpes simplex virus thymidine kinase polyadenylation signal (Cole and Stacy, 1985)
   4578..4594    -  polyA_signal   bGH poly(A) signal (fragment): bovine growth hormone polyadenylation signal
   4816..5404    +  rep_origin     ori: high-copy-number ColE1/pMB1/pBR322/pUC origin of replication
>Addgene plasmid #109330 | pECFP18aaEYFP | addgene full sequence | sequence record 209737 | Addgene NGS Result
CATGTTCTTTCCTGCGTTATCCCCTGATTCTGTGGATAACCGTATTACCGCCATGCATTAGTTATTAATA
GTAATCAATTACGGGGTCATTAGTTCATAGCCCATATATGGAGTTCCGCGTTACATAACTTACGGTAAAT
GGCCCGCCTGGCTGACCGCCCAACGACCCCCGCCCATTGACGTCAATAATGACGTATGTTCCCATAGTAA
CGCCAATAGGGACTTTCCATTGACGTCAATGGGTGGAGTATTTACGGTAAACTGCCCACTTGGCAGTACA
TCAAGTGTATCATATGCCAAGTACGCCCCCTATTGACGTCAATGACGGTAAATGGCCCGCCTGGCATTAT
GCCCAGTACATGACCTTATGGGACTTTCCTACTTGGCAGTACATCTACGTATTAGTCATCGCTATTACCA
TGGTGATGCGGTTTTGGCAGTACATCAATGGGCGTGGATAGCGGTTTGACTCACGGGGATTTCCAAGTCT
CCACCCCATTGACGTCAATGGGAGTTTGTTTTGGCACCAAAATCAACGGGACTTTCCAAAATGTCGTAAC
AACTCCGCCCCATTGACGCAAATGGGCGGTAGGCGTGTACGGTGGGAGGTCTATATAAGCAGAGCTGGTT
TAGTGAACCGTCAGATCCGCTAGCGCTACCGGTCGCCACCATGGTGAGCAAGGGCGAGGAGCTGTTCACC
GGGGTGGTGCCCATCCTGGTCGAGCTGGACGGCGACGTAAACGGCCACAAGTTCAGCGTGTCCGGCGAGG
GCGAGGGCGATGCCACCTACGGCAAGCTGACCCTGAAGTTCATCTGCACCACCGGCAAGCTGCCCGTGCC
CTGGCCCACCCTCGTGACCACCCTGACCTGGGGCGTGCAGTGCTTCAGCCGCTACCCCGACCACATGAAG
CAGCACGACTTCTTCAAGTCCGCCATGCCCGAAGGCTACGTCCAGGAGCGCACCATCTTCTTCAAGGACG
ACGGCAACTACAAGACCCGCGCCGAGGTGAAGTTCGAGGGCGACACCCTGGTGAACCGCATCGAGCTGAA
GGGCATCGACTTCAAGGAGGACGGCAACATCCTGGGGCACAAGCTGGAGTACAACTACATCAGCCACAAC
GTCTATATCACCGCCGACAAGCAGAAGAACGGCATCAAGGCCAACTTCAAGATCCGCCACAACATCGAGG
ACGGCAGCGTGCAGCTCGCCGACCACTACCAGCAGAACACCCCCATCGGCGACGGCCCCGTGCTGCTGCC
CGACAACCACTACCTGAGCACCCAGTCCGCCCTGAGCAAAGACCCCAACGAGAAGCGCGATCACATGGTC
CTGCTGGAGTTCGTGACCGCCGCCGGGATCACTCTCGGCATGGACGAGCTGTACAAGTCCGGACTCAGAT
CTCGAGCTCAAGCTTCGAATTCTGCAGTCGAGGGATCTGCCATGGTGAGCAAGGGCGAGGAGCTGTTCAC
CGGGGTGGTGCCCATCCTGGTCGAGCTGGACGGCGACGTAAACGGCCACAAGTTCAGCGTGTCCGGCGAG
GGCGAGGGCGATGCCACCTACGGCAAGCTGACCCTGAAGTTCATCTGCACCACCGGCAAGCTGCCCGTGC
CCTGGCCCACCCTCGTGACCACCTTCGGCTACGGCCTGCAGTGCTTCGCCCGCTACCCCGACCACATGAA
GCAGCACGACTTCTTCAAGTCCGCCATGCCCGAAGGCTACGTCCAGGAGCGCACCATCTTCTTCAAGGAC
GACGGCAACTACAAGACCCGCGCCGAGGTGAAGTTCGAGGGCGACACCCTGGTGAACCGCATCGAGCTGA
AGGGCATCGACTTCAAGGAGGACGGCAACATCCTGGGGCACAAGCTGGAGTACAACTACAACAGCCACAA
CGTCTATATCATGGCCGACAAGCAGAAGAACGGCATCAAGGTGAACTTCAAGATCCGCCACAACATCGAG
GACGGCAGCGTGCAGCTCGCCGACCACTACCAGCAGAACACCCCCATCGGCGACGGCCCCGTGCTGCTGC
CCGACAACCACTACCTGAGCTACCAGTCCGCCCTGAGCAAAGACCCCAACGAGAAGCGCGATCACATGGT
CCTGCTGGAGTTCGTGACCGCCGCCGGGATCACTCTCGGCATGGACGAGCTGTACAAGTCCGGAGGTTAA
CGCGGGGGATCCACTAGTTCTAGATAACTGATCATAATCAGCCATACCACATTTGTAGAGGTTTTACTTG
CTTTAAAAAACCTCCCACACCTCCCCCTGAACCTGAAACATAAAATGAATGCAATTGTTGTTGTTAACTT
GTTTATTGCAGCTTATAATGGTTACAAATAAAGCAATAGCATCACAAATTTCACAAATAAAGCATTTTTT
TCACTGCATTCTAGTTGTGGTTTGTCCAAACTCATCAATGTATCTTAAGGCGTAAATTGTAAGCGTTAAT
ATTTTGTTAAAATTCGCGTTAAATTTTTGTTAAATCAGCTCATTTTTTAACCAATAGGCCGAAATCGGCA
AAATCCCTTATAAATCAAAAGAATAGACCGAGATAGGGT
[37 nt withheld, positions 2560-2596]
AAAGAACGTGGACTCCAACGTCAAAGG
[49 nt withheld, positions 2624-2672]
T
[91 nt withheld, positions 2674-2764]
G
[124 nt withheld, positions 2766-2889]
CAGGTGGCACTTTTCGGGGAAATGTGCGCGGAACCCCTATTTGTTTATTTTTCTAAATACATTCAAATAT
GTATCCGCTCATGAGACAATAACCCTGATAAATGCTTCAATAATATTGAAAAAGGAAGAGTCCTGAGGCG
GAAAGAACCAGCTGTGGAATGTGTGTCAGTTAGGGTGTGGAAAGTCCCCAGGCTCCCCAGCAGGCAGAAG
TATGCAAAGCATGCATCTCAATTAGTCAGCAACCAGGTGTGGAAAGTCCCCAGGCTCCCCAGCAGGCAGA
AGTATGCAAAGCATGCATCTCAATTAGTCAGCAACCATAGTCCCGCCCCTAACTCCGCCCATCCCGCCCC
TAACTCCGCCCAGTTCCGCCCATTCTCCGCCCCATGGCTGACTAATTTTTTTTATTTATGCAGAGGCCGA
GGCCGCCTCGGCCTCTGAGCTATTCCAGAAGTAGTGAGGAGGCTTTTTTGGAGGCCTAGGCTTTTGCAAA
GATCGATCAAGAGACAGGATGAGGATCGTTTCGCATGATTGAACAAGATGGATTGCACGCAGGTTCTCCG
GCCGCTTGGGTGGAGAGGCTATTCGGCTATGACTGGGCACAACAGACAATCGGCTGCTCTGATGCCGCCG
TGTTCCGGCTGTCAGCGCAGGGGCGCCCGGTTCTTTTTGTCAAGACCGACCTGTCCGGTGCCCTGAATGA
ACTGCAAGACGAGGCAGCGCGGCTATCGTGGCTGGCCACGACGGGCGTTCCTTGCGCAGCTGTGCTCGAC
GTTGTCACTGAAGCGGGAAGGGACTGGCTGCTATTGGGCGAAGTGCCGGGGCAGGATCTCCTGTCATCTC
ACCTTGCTCCTGCCGAGAAAGTATCCATCATGGCTGATGCAATGCGGCGGCTGCATACGCTTGATCCGGC
TACCTGCCCATTCGACCACCAAGCGAAACATCGCATCGAGCGAGCACGTACTCGGATGGAAGCCGGTCTT
GTCGATCAGGATGATCTGGACGAAGAGCATCAGGGGCTCGCGCCAGCCGAACTGTTCGCCAGGCTCAAGG
CGAGCATGCCCGACGGCGAGGATCTCGTCGTGACCCATGGCGATGCCTGCTTGCCGAATATCATGGTGGA
AAATGGCCGCTTTTCTGGATTCATCGACTGTGGCCGGCTGGGTGTGGCGGACCGCTATCAGGACATAGCG
TTGGCTACCCGTGATATTGCTGAAGAGCTTGGCGGCGAATGGGCTGACCGCTTCCTCGTGCTTTACGGTA
TCGCCGCTCCCGATTCGCAGCGCATCGCCTTCTATCGCCTTCTTGACGAGTTCTTCTGAGCGGGACTCTG
GGGTTCGAAATGACCGACCAAGCGACGCCCAACCTGCCATCACGAGATTTCGATTCCACCGCCGCCTTCT
ATGAAAGGTTGGGCTTCGGAATCGTTTTCCGGGACGCCGGCTGGATGATCCTCCAGCGCGGGGATCTCAT
GCTGGAGTTCTTCGCCCACCCTAGGGGGAGGCTAACTGAAACACGGAAGGAGACAATACCGGAAGGAACC
CGCGCTATGACGGCAATAAAAAGACAGAATAAAACGCACGGTGTTGGGTCGTTTGTTCATAAACGCGGGG
TTCGGTCCCAGGGCTGGCACTCTGTCGATACCCCACCGAGACCCCATTGGGGCCAATACGCCCGCGTTTC
TTCCTTTTCCCCACCCCACCCCCCAAGTTCGGGTGAAGGCCCAGGGCTCGCAGCCAACGTCGGGGCGGCA
GGCCCTGCCATAGCCTCAGGTTACTCATATATACTTTAGATTGATTTAAAACTTCATTTTTAATTTAAAA
GGATCTAGGTGAAGATCCTTTTTGATAATCTCATGACCAAAATCCCTTAACGTGAGTTTTCGTTCCACTG
AGCGTCAGACCCCGTAGAAAAGATCAAAGGATCTTCTTGAGATCCTTTTTTTCTGCGCGTAATCTGCTGC
TTGCAAACAAAAAAACCACCGCTACCAGCGGTGGTTTGTTTGCCGGATCAAGAGCTACCAACTCTTTTTC
CGAAGGTAACTGGCTTCAGCAGAGCGCAGATACCAAATACTGTTCTTCTAGTGTAGCCGTAGTTAGGCCA
CCACTTCAAGAACTCTGTATCACCGCCTACATACCTCGCTCTGCTAATCCTGTTACCAGTGGCTGCTGCC
AGTGGCGATAAGTCGTGTCTTACCGGGTTGGACTCAAGACGATAGTTACCGGATAAGGCGCAGCGGTCGG
GCTGAACGGGGGGTTCGTGCACACAGCCCAGCTTGGAGCGAACGACCTACACCGAACTGAGATACCTACA
GCGTGAGCTATGAGAAAGCGCCACGCTTCCCGAAGGGAGAAAGGCGGACAGGTATCCGGTAAGCGGCAGG
GTCGGAACAGGAGAGCGCACGAGGGAGCTTCCAGGGGGAAACGCCTGGTATCTTTATAGTCCTGTCGGGT
TTCGCCACCTCTGACTTGAGCGTCGATTTTTGTGATGCTCGTCAGGGGGGCGGAGCCTATGGAAAAACGC
CAGCAACGCGGCCTTTTTACGGTTCCTGGCCTTTTGCTGGCCTTTTGCTCA
