>Addgene plasmid #109330 | pECFP18aaEYFP | depositor partial sequence | sequence record 209736 | ECFP and 18 aa linker with partial EYFP ORF
TGGTGAGCAAGGGCGAGGAGCTGTTCACCGGGGTGGTGCCCATCCTGGTCGAGCTGGACGGCGACGTAAA
CGGCCACAAGTTCAGCGTGTCCGGCGAGGGCGAGGGCGATGCCACCTACGGCAAGCTGACCCTGAAGTTC
ATCTGCACCACCGGCAAGCTGCCCGTGCCCTGGCCCACCCTCGTGACCACCCTGACCTGGGGCGTGCAGT
GCTTCAGCCGCTACCCCGACCACATGAAGCAGCACGACTTCTTCAAGTCCGCCATGCCCGAAGGCTACGT
CCAGGAGCGCACCATCTTCTTCAAGGACGACGGCAACTACAAGACCCGCGCCGAGGTGAAGTTCGAGGGC
GACACCCTGGTGAACCGCATCGAGCTGAAGGGCATCGACTTCAAGGAGGACGGCAACATCCTGGGGCACA
AGCTGGAGTACAACTACATCAGCCACAACGTCTATATCACCGCCGACAAGCAGAAGAACGGCATCAAGGC
CAACTTCAAGATCCGCCACAACATCGAGGACGGCAGCGTGCAGCTCGCCGACCACTACCAGCAGAACACC
CCCATCGGCGACGGCCCCGTGCTGCTGCCCGACAACCACTACCTGAGCACCCAGTCCGCCCTGAGCAAAG
ACCCCAACGAGAAGCGCGATCACATGGTCCTGCTGGAGTTCGTGACCGCCGCCGGGATCACTCTCGGCAT
GGACGAGCTGTACAAGTCCGGACTCAGATCTCGAGCTCAAGCTTCGAATTCTGCAGTCGAGGGATCTGCC
ATGGTGAGCAAGGGCGAGGAGCTGTTCACCGGGGGTGGTGCCCATCCTGGTCGAGCTGGACGGCGACGTA
AACGGCCACAAGTTCAGCGTGTCCGGCGAGGGCGAGGGCGATGCCACCTACGGCAAGCTGACCCTGAAGT
TCATCTGCACCACCGGCAAGCTGCCCGTGCCCT
